Addgene plasmid #144923: TFORF3447
Purpose: Lentiviral vector for overexpressing transcription factor ORFs with unique 24-bp barcodes. Barcodes facilitate identification of transcription factors in pooled screens.
Depositing lab: Feng Zhang. Depositing organization: Broad Institute. Publication: A transcription factor atlas of directed differentiation. Joung J, Ma S, Tay T, Geiger-Schuller KR, Kirchgatterer PC, Verdine VK, Guo B, Arias-Garcia MA, Allen WE, Singh A, Kuksenko O, Abudayyeh OO, Gootenberg JS, Fu Z, Macrae RK, Buenrostro JD, Regev A, Zhang F. Cell. 2023 Jan 5;186(1):209-229.e26. doi: 10.1016/j.cell.2022.11.026. PubMed 36608654.
Backbone
  Vector backbone: pLX_TRC317
  Backbone manufacturer: Broad Institute Genetic Perturbation Platform
  Backbone size w/o insert (bp): 8264
  Vector type: Mammalian Expression, Lentiviral
  Selectable markers: Puromycin
Growth in bacteria
  Bacterial resistance: Ampicillin, 100 μg/mL
  Growth temperature: 37°C
  Growth strain: NEB Stable
  Copy number: High Copy
Gene/Insert
  Gene/Insert name: MYCBP
  Species: H. sapiens (human)
  Insert size (bp): 515
  Entrez Gene: MYCBP (a.k.a. AMY-1)
  Promoter: EF1a
  Tag / fusion protein: V5 (C terminal on insert)
  Cloning method: Gateway Cloning
  Sequencing primers: 5′ GGGTGGAGACTGAAGTTAGGCCAG; 3′ CACATAGCGTAAAAGGAGCAACATAG
Resource information
  A portion of this plasmid was derived from a plasmid made by: Broad Institute Genetic Perturbation Platform
Terms and licenses: Academic/Nonprofit Terms; Industry Terms: Not Available to Industry
Depositor comments: NM_012333.4 Please test multiple small colonies in case of plasmid recombination. To make this collection available in a timely manner, a portion of this collection was not fully sequenced by Addgene. If an Addgene verified full plasmid sequence is not available, please contact us prior to placing an order to request the full sequence.
How to cite: TFORF3447 was a gift from Feng Zhang (Addgene plasmid # 144923 ; http://n2t.net/addgene:144923 ; RRID:Addgene_144923)
