[The description below was written by a language model from this plasmid's Addgene catalogue record and pLannotate feature annotations shown in this document.]
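Description:
TFORF3447 is a third-generation-style, self-inactivating lentiviral expression plasmid built on the pLX_TRC317 backbone and carrying the human MYCBP (AMY-1) open reading frame, a protein thought to modulate MYC-driven, E box-dependent transcription. It belongs to a barcoded transcription factor ORF collection in which each clone carries a unique 24-bp barcode, so that the overexpressed factor can be identified by sequencing in pooled screens. The barcode itself is not annotated in the feature table. In bacteria the plasmid is maintained through a high-copy ColE1/pUC origin and ampicillin resistance (AmpR). An f1 origin and remnants of a lac/lacZα cloning region with T7 and T3 promoters are also present. The depositor warns that recombination can occur, as is common for LTR-containing plasmids.

The viral genome is transcribed from an RSV promoter fused to a truncated HIV-1 5' LTR. It contains the Ψ packaging signal with a gag fragment, the RRE for Rev-dependent export, a cPPT/CTS, a WPRE to enhance transcript expression, and a ΔU3 3' LTR followed by an SV40 polyadenylation signal. Within it, an SV40 promoter drives puromycin N-acetyltransferase for selection of transduced mammalian cells. Downstream, the EF-1α promoter drives MYCBP. The ORF was inserted by Gateway cloning and is flanked by attB1 and attB2 sites, with a V5 epitope tag following attB2 to give a C-terminal fusion for detection. A short U6 promoter fragment annotated between the V5 tag and the WPRE has no function stated in the record. The construct is used to make lentivirus for stable MYCBP overexpression, for example in directed-differentiation screens.
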