Features (pLannotate 1.2.2; 34 found; start..end, strand, type, name):
      5..231     +  promoter       RSV promoter: Rous sarcoma virus enhancer/promoter
    232..412     +  LTR            5' LTR (truncated): truncated 5' long terminal repeat (LTR) from HIV-1
    459..584     +  misc_feature   HIV-1 Ψ: packaging signal of human immunodeficiency virus type 1
    568..931     +  CDS            HIV-1 gag (fragment): gag protein from human immunodeficiency virus 1; gag
   1077..1310    +  misc_feature   RRE: The Rev response element (RRE) of HIV-1 allows for Rev-dependent mRNA export from the nucleus to the cytoplasm.
   1687..1713    +  CDS            Rev (fragment): human immunodeficiency virus 1 (HIV-1) Rev protein; rev; enhances nuclear export of unspliced and incompletely spliced viral mRNAs
   1720..1743    +  promoter       SV40 promoter (fragment): SV40 early promoter
   1744..1815    +  promoter       SV40 promoter (fragment): SV40 enhancer and early promoter
   1839..1974    +  rep_origin     SV40 ori: SV40 origin of replication
   2020..2616    +  CDS            PuroR (fragment): puromycin N-acetyltransferase; pac from Streptomyces; confers resistance to puromycin
   2665..2782    +  misc_feature   cPPT/CTS: central polypurine tract and central termination sequence of HIV-1
   2847..2913    +  CDS            small t antigen (fragment): SV40 (simian virus 40) small t antigen
   2920..4098    +  promoter       EF-1α promoter: strong constitutive promoter for human elongation factor EF-1α
   4119..4136    +  protein_bind   attB1 (fragment): mutant version of attB; core recombination site for the Gateway® BP reaction BP Clonase™
   4142..4450    +  CDS            MYCBP: MYCBP_HUMAN - Also known as AMY1. Experimental evidence at protein level: Swiss-Prot protein existence level 1. May control the transcriptional activity of MYC. Stimulates the activation of E box-dependent transcription by MYC. From Homo sapiens (Human).
   4452..4476    -  protein_bind   attB2: mutant version of attB; recombination site for the Gateway® BP reaction BP Clonase™
   4484..4525    +  CDS            V5 tag: epitope tag from simian virus 5
   4541..4594    +  promoter       U6 promoter (fragment): RNA polymerase III promoter for human U6 snRNA
   4636..5224    +  misc_feature   WPRE: woodchuck hepatitis virus posttranscriptional regulatory element
   5275..5294    +  misc_feature   cPPT/CTS (fragment): central polypurine tract and central termination sequence of HIV-1
   5296..5529    +  LTR            3' LTR (ΔU3): self-inactivating 3' long terminal repeat (LTR) from HIV-1
   5607..5728    +  polyA_signal   SV40 poly(A) signal: SV40 polyadenylation signal
   5768..5903    +  rep_origin     SV40 ori: SV40 origin of replication
   5924..5942    -  promoter       T7 promoter: promoter for bacteriophage T7 RNA polymerase
   5950..6105    +  CDS            lacZα (fragment): LacZα fragment of β-galactosidase; lacZ fragment
   6110..6538    +  rep_origin     f1 ori (sequence partly withheld): f1 bacteriophage origin of replication; arrow indicates direction of (+) strand synthesis
   6591..6695    +  promoter       AmpR promoter: bla
   6696..7556    +  CDS            AmpR: β-lactamase; bla; confers resistance to ampicillin, carbenicillin, and related antibiotics
   7727..8315    +  rep_origin     ori: high-copy-number ColE1/pMB1/pBR322/pUC origin of replication
   8498..8590    +  CDS            lacI (fragment): lac repressor; lacI; The lac repressor binds to the lac operator to inhibit transcription in E. coli. This inhibition can be relieved by adding lactose or isopropyl-β-D-thiogalactopyranoside (IPTG).
   8603..8624    +  protein_bind   CAP binding site: CAP binding activates transcription in the presence of cAMP. E. coli catabolite activator protein
   8639..8669    +  promoter       lac promoter: promoter for the E. coli lac operon
   8677..8693    +  protein_bind   lac operator: The lac repressor binds to the lac operator to inhibit transcription in E. coli. This inhibition can be relieved by adding lactose or isopropyl-β-D-thiogalactopyranoside (IPTG). lac repressor encoded by lacI
   8738..8756    +  promoter       T3 promoter: promoter for bacteriophage T3 RNA polymerase
>Addgene plasmid #144923 | TFORF3447 | addgene full sequence | sequence record 404493 | Addgene NGS Result
TTAATGTAGTCTTATGCAATACTCTTGTAGTCTTGCAACATGGTAACGATGAGTTAGCAACATGCCTTAC
AAGGAGAGAAAAAGCACCGTGCATGCCGATTGGTGGAAGTAAGGTGGTACGATCGTGCCTTATTAGGAAG
GCAACAGACGGGTCTGACATGGATTGGACGAACCACTGAATTGCCGCATTGCAGAGATATTGTATTTAAG
TGCCTAGCTCGATACATAAACGGGTCTCTCTGGTTAGACCAGATCTGAGCCTGGGAGCTCTCTGGCTAAC
TAGGGAACCCACTGCTTAAGCCTCAATAAAGCTTGCCTTGAGTGCTTCAAGTAGTGTGTGCCCGTCTGTT
GTGTGACTCTGGTAACTAGAGATCCCTCAGACCCTTTTAGTCAGTGTGGAAAATCTCTAGCAGTGGCGCC
CGAACAGGGACTTGAAAGCGAAAGGGAAACCAGAGGAGCTCTCTCGACGCAGGACTCGGCTTGCTGAAGC
GCGCACGGCAAGAGGCGAGGGGCGGCGACTGGTGAGTACGCCAAAAATTTTGACTAGCGGAGGCTAGAAG
GAGAGAGATGGGTGCGAGAGCGTCAGTATTAAGCGGGGGAGAATTAGATCGCGATGGGAAAAAATTCGGT
TAAGGCCAGGGGGAAAGAAAAAATATAAATTAAAACATATAGTATGGGCAAGCAGGGAGCTAGAACGATT
CGCAGTTAATCCTGGCCTGTTAGAAACATCAGAAGGCTGTAGACAAATACTGGGACAGCTACAACCATCC
CTTCAGACAGGATCAGAAGAACTTAGATCATTATATAATACAGTAGCAACCCTCTATTGTGTGCATCAAA
GGATAGAGATAAAAGACACCAAGGAAGCTTTAGACAAGATAGAGGAAGAGCAAAACAAAAGTAAGACCAC
CGCACAGCAAGCGGCCGCTGATCTTCAGACCTGGAGGAGGAGATATGAGGGACAATTGGAGAAGTGAATT
ATATAAATATAAAGTAGTAAAAATTGAACCATTAGGAGTAGCACCCACCAAGGCAAAGAGAAGAGTGGTG
CAGAGAGAAAAAAGAGCAGTGGGAATAGGAGCTTTGTTCCTTGGGTTCTTGGGAGCAGCAGGAAGCACTA
TGGGCGCAGCGTCAATGACGCTGACGGTACAGGCCAGACAATTATTGTCTGGTATAGTGCAGCAGCAGAA
CAATTTGCTGAGGGCTATTGAGGCGCAACAGCATCTGTTGCAACTCACAGTCTGGGGCATCAAGCAGCTC
CAGGCAAGAATCCTGGCTGTGGAAAGATACCTAAAGGATCAACAGCTCCTGGGGATTTGGGGTTGCTCTG
GAAAACTCATTTGCACCACTGCTGTGCCTTGGAATGCTAGTTGGAGTAATAAATCTCTGGAACAGATTTG
GAATCACACGACCTGGATGGAGTGGGACAGAGAAATTAACAATTACACAAGCTTAATACACTCCTTAATT
GAAGAATCGCAAAACCAGCAAGAAAAGAATGAACAAGAATTATTGGAATTAGATAAATGGGCAAGTTTGT
GGAATTGGTTTAACATAACAAATTGGCTGTGGTATATAAAATTATTCATAATGATAGTAGGAGGCTTGGT
AGGTTTAAGAATAGTTTTTGCTGTACTTTCTATAGTGAATAGAGTTAGGCAGGGATATTCACCATTATCG
TTTCAGACCCACCTCCCAACCCCGAGGGGACCCATGCATTGCATCTCAATTAGTCAGCAACCAGGTGTGG
AAAGTCCCCAGGCTCCCCAGCAGGCAGAAGTATGCAAAGCATGCGTCTCAATTAGTCAGCAACCATAGTC
CCGCCCCTAACTCCGCCCATCCCGCCCCTAACTCCGCCCAGTTCCGCCCATTCTCCGCCCCATGGCTGAC
TAATTTTTTTTATTTATGCAGAGGCCGAGGCCGCCTCGGCCTCTGAGCTATTCCAGAAGTAGTGAGGAGG
CTTTTTTGGAGGCCTAGGCTTTTGCAAAAAGCTTTCTAGAGGTACCACCGGAGCTTACCATGACCGAGTA
CAAGCCCACGGTGCGCCTCGCCACCCGCGACGACGTCCCCAGGGCCGTACGCACCCTCGCCGCCGCGTTC
GCCGACTACCCCGCCACGCGCCACACCGTCGATCCGGACCGCCACATCGAGCGGGTCACCGAGCTGCAAG
AACTCTTCCTCACGCGCGTCGGGCTCGACATCGGCAAGGTGTGGGTCGCGGACGACGGCGCCGCCGTGGC
GGTCTGGACCACGCCGGAGAGCGTCGAAGCGGGGGCGGTGTTCGCCGAGATCGGCCCGCGCATGGCCGAG
TTGAGCGGTTCCCGGCTGGCCGCGCAGCAACAGATGGAAGGCCTCCTGGCGCCGCACCGGCCCAAGGAGC
CCGCGTGGTTCCTGGCCACCGTCGGCGTCTCGCCCGACCACCAGGGCAAGGGTCTGGGCAGCGCCGTCGT
GCTCCCCGGAGTGGAGGCGGCCGAGCGCGCCGGGGTGCCCGCCTTCCTGGAGACCTCCGCGCCCCGCAAC
CTCCCCTTCTACGAGCGGCTCGGCTTCACCGTCACCGCCGACGTCGAGGTGCCCGAAGGACCGCGCACCT
GGTGCATGACCCGCAAGCCCGGTGCCAGTTAACGAATTCTAGATCTTGAGACAAATGGCAGTATTCATCC
ACAATTTTAAAAGAAAAGGGGGGATTGGGGGGTACAGTGCAGGGGAAAGAATAGTAGACATAATAGCAAC
AGACATACAAACTAAAGAATTACAAAAACAAATTACAAAAATTCAAAATTTTCGGGTTTATTACAGGGAC
AGCAGAGATCCACTTTGGCGCCGGCTCGAGGCCTGCAGGTGCAAAGATGGATAAAGTTTTAAACAGAGAG
GAATCTTTGCAGCTAATGGACCTTCTAGGTCTTGAAAGGAGTGGGAATTGGCTCCGGTGCCCGTCAGTGG
GCAGAGCGCACATCGCCCACAGTCCCCGAGAAGTTGGGGGGAGGGGTCGGCAATTGAACCGGTGCCTAGA
GAAGGTGGCGCGGGGTAAACTGGGAAAGTGATGTCGTGTACTGGCTCCGCCTTTTTCCCGAGGGTGGGGG
AGAACCGTATATAAGTGCAGTAGTCGCCGTGAACGTTCTTTTTCGCAACGGGTTTGCCGCCAGAACACAG
GTAAGTGCCGTGTGTGGTTCCCGCGGGCCTGGCCTCTTTACGGGTTATGGCCCTTGCGTGCCTTGAATTA
CTTCCACCTGGCTGCAGTACGTGATTCTTGATCCCGAGCTTCGGGTTGGAAGTGGGTGGGAGAGTTCGAG
GCCTTGCGCTTAAGGAGCCCCTTCGCCTCGTGCTTGAGTTGAGGCCTGGCCTGGGCGCTGGGGCCGCCGC
GTGCGAATCTGGTGGCACCTTCGCGCCTGTCTCGCTGCTTTCGATAAGTCTCTAGCCATTTAAAATTTTT
GATGACCTGCTGCGACGCTTTTTTTCTGGCAAGATAGTCTTGTAAATGCGGGCCAAGATCTGCACACTGG
TATTTCGGTTTTTGGGGCCGCGGGCGGCGACGGGGCCCGTGCGTCCCAGCGCACATGTTCGGCGAGGCGG
GGCCTGCGAGCGCGGCCACCGAGAATCGGACGGGGGTAGTCTCAAGCTGGCCGGCCTGCTCTGGTGCCTG
GCCTCGCGCCGCCGTGTATCGCCCCGCCCTGGGCGGCAAGGCTGGCCCGGTCGGCACCAGTTGCGTGAGC
GGAAAGATGGCCGCTTCCCGGCCCTGCTGCAGGGAGCTCAAAATGGAGGACGCGGCGCTCGGGAGAGCGG
GCGGGTGAGTCACCCACACAAAGGAAAAGGGCCTTTCCGTCCTCAGCCGTCGCTTCATGTGACTCCACGG
AGTACCGGGCGCCGTCCAGGCACCTCGATTAGTTCTCGAGCTTTTGGAGTACGTCGTCTTTAGGTTGGGG
GGAGGGGTTTTATGCGATGGAGTTTCCCCACACTGAGTGGGTGGAGACTGAAGTTAGGCCAGCTTGGCAC
TTGATGTAATTCTCCTTGGAATTTGCCCTTTTTGAGTTTGGATCTTGGTTCATTCTCAAGCCTCAGACAG
TGGTTCAAAGTTTTTTTCTTCCATTTCAGGTGTCGTGAGGCTAGCATCGATTGATCAACAAGTTTGTACA
AAAAAGTTGGCATGGCCCATTACAAAGCCGCCGACTCGAAGCGTGAGCAGTTCCGGAGGTACTTGGAGAA
GTCGGGGGTGCTGGACACGCTGACCAAGGTGTTGGTAGCCTTATATGAAGAACCAGAGAAACCTAACAGT
GCTTTGGATTTTTTAAAGCATCACTTAGGAGCTGCTACTCCAGAAAATCCAGAAATAGAGCTGCTTCGCC
TAGAACTGGCCGAAATGAAAGAGAAGTATGAAGCTATTGTAGAAGAAAATAAAAAACTGAAAGCAAAGCT
TGCTCAGTATGAACCACCTCAGGAGGAGAAGCGTGCTGAATACCCAACTTTCTTGTACAAAGTGGTTGAT
ATCGGTAAGCCTATCCCTAACCCTCTCCTCGGTCTCGATTCTACGTAGTAATGAACTAGTCCGTAACTTG
AAAGTATTTCGATTTCTTGGCTTTATATATCTTGTGGAAAGGACGAATCTAAAATCCATCACGACCTCTT
ACGCGTTAAGTCGACAATCAACCTCTGGATTACAAAATTTGTGAAAGATTGACTGGTATTCTTAACTATG
TTGCTCCTTTTACGCTATGTGGATACGCTGCTTTAATGCCTTTGTATCATGCTATTGCTTCCCGTATGGC
TTTCATTTTCTCCTCCTTGTATAAATCCTGGTTGCTGTCTCTTTATGAGGAGTTGTGGCCCGTTGTCAGG
CAACGTGGCGTGGTGTGCACTGTGTTTGCTGACGCAACCCCCACTGGTTGGGGCATTGCCACCACCTGTC
AGCTCCTTTCCGGGACTTTCGCTTTCCCCCTCCCTATTGCCACGGCGGAACTCATCGCCGCCTGCCTTGC
CCGCTGCTGGACAGGGGCTCGGCTGTTGGGCACTGACAATTCCGTGGTGTTGTCGGGGAAATCATCGTCC
TTTCCTTGGCTGCTCGCCTGTGTTGCCACCTGGATTCTGCGCGGGACGTCCTTCTGCTACGTCCCTTCGG
CCCTCAATCCAGCGGACCTTCCTTCCCGCGGCCTGCTGCCGGCTCTGCGGCCTCTTCCGCGTCTTCGCCT
TCGCCCTCAGACGAGTCGGATCTCCCTTTGGGCCGCCTCCCCGCGTCGACTTTAAGACCAATGACTTACA
AGGCAGCTGTAGATCTTAGCCACTTTTTAAAAGAAAAGGGGGGACTGGAAGGGCTAATTCACTCCCAACG
AAGACAAGATCTGCTTTTTGCTTGTACTGGGTCTCTCTGGTTAGACCAGATCTGAGCCTGGGAGCTCTCT
GGCTAACTAGGGAACCCACTGCTTAAGCCTCAATAAAGCTTGCCTTGAGTGCTTCAAGTAGTGTGTGCCC
GTCTGTTGTGTGACTCTGGTAACTAGAGATCCCTCAGACCCTTTTAGTCAGTGTGGAAAATCTCTAGCAG
TACGTATAGTAGTTCATGTCATCTTATTATTCAGTATTTATAACTTGCAAAGAAATGAATATCAGAGAGT
GAGAGGAACTTGTTTATTGCAGCTTATAATGGTTACAAATAAAGCAATAGCATCACAAATTTCACAAATA
AAGCATTTTTTTCACTGCATTCTAGTTGTGGTTTGTCCAAACTCATCAATGTATCTTATCATGTCTGGCT
CTAGCTATCCCGCCCCTAACTCCGCCCATCCCGCCCCTAACTCCGCCCAGTTCCGCCCATTCTCCGCCCC
ATGGCTGACTAATTTTTTTTATTTATGCAGAGGCCGAGGCCGCCTCGGCCTCTGAGCTATTCCAGAAGTA
GTGAGGAGGCTTTTTTGGAGGCCTAGGGACGTACCCAATTCGCCCTATAGTGAGTCGTATTACGCGCGCT
CACTGGCCGTCGTTTTACAACGTCGTGACTGGGAAAACCCTGGCGTTACCCAACTTAATCGCCTTGCAGC
ACATCCCCCTTTCGCCAGCTGGCGTAATAGCGAAGAGGCCCGCACCGATCGCCCTTCCCAACAGTTGCGC
AGCCTGAATGGCGAATGGG
[124 nt withheld, positions 6110-6233]
C
[91 nt withheld, positions 6235-6325]
A
[49 nt withheld, positions 6327-6375]
CCTTTGACGTTGGAGTCCACGTTCTTT
[37 nt withheld, positions 6403-6439]
ACCCTATCTCGGTCTATTCTTTTGATTTATAAGGGATTTTGCCGATTTCGGCCTATTGGTTAAAAAATGA
GCTGATTTAACAAAAATTTAACGCGAATTTTAACAAAATATTAACGCTTACAATTTAGGTGGCACTTTTC
GGGGAAATGTGCGCGGAACCCCTATTTGTTTATTTTTCTAAATACATTCAAATATGTATCCGCTCATGAG
ACAATAACCCTGATAAATGCTTCAATAATATTGAAAAAGGAAGAGTATGAGTATTCAACATTTCCGTGTC
GCCCTTATTCCCTTTTTTGCGGCATTTTGCCTTCCTGTTTTTGCTCACCCAGAAACGCTGGTGAAAGTAA
AAGATGCTGAAGATCAGTTGGGTGCACGAGTGGGTTACATCGAACTGGATCTCAACAGCGGTAAGATCCT
TGAGAGTTTTCGCCCCGAAGAACGTTTTCCAATGATGAGCACTTTTAAAGTTCTGCTATGTGGCGCGGTA
TTATCCCGTATTGACGCCGGGCAAGAGCAACTCGGTCGCCGCATACACTATTCTCAGAATGACTTGGTTG
AGTACTCACCAGTCACAGAAAAGCATCTTACGGATGGCATGACAGTAAGAGAATTATGCAGTGCTGCCAT
AACCATGAGTGATAACACTGCGGCCAACTTACTTCTGACAACGATCGGAGGACCGAAGGAGCTAACCGCT
TTTTTGCACAACATGGGGGATCATGTAACTCGCCTTGATCGTTGGGAACCGGAGCTGAATGAAGCCATAC
CAAACGACGAGCGTGACACCACGATGCCTGTAGCAATGGCAACAACGTTGCGCAAACTATTAACTGGCGA
ACTACTTACTCTAGCTTCCCGGCAACAATTAATAGACTGGATGGAGGCGGATAAAGTTGCAGGACCACTT
CTGCGCTCGGCCCTTCCGGCTGGCTGGTTTATTGCTGATAAATCTGGAGCCGGTGAGCGTGGGTCTCGCG
GTATCATTGCAGCACTGGGGCCAGATGGTAAGCCCTCCCGTATCGTAGTTATCTACACGACGGGGAGTCA
GGCAACTATGGATGAACGAAATAGACAGATCGCTGAGATAGGTGCCTCACTGATTAAGCATTGGTAACTG
TCAGACCAAGTTTACTCATATATACTTTAGATTGATTTAAAACTTCATTTTTAATTTAAAAGGATCTAGG
TGAAGATCCTTTTTGATAATCTCATGACCAAAATCCCTTAACGTGAGTTTTCGTTCCACTGAGCGTCAGA
CCCCGTAGAAAAGATCAAAGGATCTTCTTGAGATCCTTTTTTTCTGCGCGTAATCTGCTGCTTGCAAACA
AAAAAACCACCGCTACCAGCGGTGGTTTGTTTGCCGGATCAAGAGCTACCAACTCTTTTTCCGAAGGTAA
CTGGCTTCAGCAGAGCGCAGATACCAAATACTGTTCTTCTAGTGTAGCCGTAGTTAGGCCACCACTTCAA
GAACTCTGTAGCACCGCCTACATACCTCGCTCTGCTAATCCTGTTACCAGTGGCTGCTGCCAGTGGCGAT
AAGTCGTGTCTTACCGGGTTGGACTCAAGACGATAGTTACCGGATAAGGCGCAGCGGTCGGGCTGAACGG
GGGGTTCGTGCACACAGCCCAGCTTGGAGCGAACGACCTACACCGAACTGAGATACCTACAGCGTGAGCT
ATGAGAAAGCGCCACGCTTCCCGAAGGGAGAAAGGCGGACAGGTATCCGGTAAGCGGCAGGGTCGGAACA
GGAGAGCGCACGAGGGAGCTTCCAGGGGGAAACGCCTGGTATCTTTATAGTCCTGTCGGGTTTCGCCACC
TCTGACTTGAGCGTCGATTTTTGTGATGCTCGTCAGGGGGGCGGAGCCTATGGAAAAACGCCAGCAACGC
GGCCTTTTTACGGTTCCTGGCCTTTTGCTGGCCTTTTGCTCACATGTTCTTTCCTGCGTTATCCCCTGAT
TCTGTGGATAACCGTATTACCGCCTTTGAGTGAGCTGATACCGCTCGCCGCAGCCGAACGACCGAGCGCA
GCGAGTCAGTGAGCGAGGAAGCGGAAGAGCGCCCAATACGCAAACCGCCTCTCCCCGCGCGTTGGCCGAT
TCATTAATGCAGCTGGCACGACAGGTTTCCCGACTGGAAAGCGGGCAGTGAGCGCAACGCAATTAATGTG
AGTTAGCTCACTCATTAGGCACCCCAGGCTTTACACTTTATGCTTCCGGCTCGTATGTTGTGTGGAATTG
TGAGCGGATAACAATTTCACACAGGAAACAGCTATGACCATGATTACGCCAAGCGCGCAATTAACCCTCA
CTAAAGGGAACAAAAGCTGGAGCTGCAAGC
