>Addgene plasmid #144923 | TFORF3447 | depositor partial sequence | sequence record 286884 | Insert
ATCGATTGATCAACAAGTTTGTACAAAAAAGTTGGCATGGCCCATTACAAAGCCGCCGACTCGAAGCGTG
AGCAGTTCCGGAGGTACTTGGAGAAGTCGGGGGTGCTGGACACGCTGACCAAGGTGTTGGTAGCCTTATA
TGAAGAACCAGAGAAACCTAACAGTGCTTTGGATTTTTTAAAGCATCACTTAGGAGCTGCTACTCCAGAA
AATCCAGAAATAGAGCTGCTTCGCCTAGAACTGGCCGAAATGAAAGAGAAGTATGAAGCTATTGTAGAAG
AAAATAAAAAACTGAAAGCAAAGCTTGCTCAGTATGAACCACCTCAGGAGGAGAAGCGTGCTGAATACCC
AACTTTCTTGTACAAAGTGGTTGATATCGGTAAGCCTATCCCTAACCCTCTCCTCGGTCTCGATTCTACG
TAGTAATGAACTAGTCCGTAACTTGAAAGTATTTCGATTTCTTGGCTTTATATATCTTGTGGAAAGGACG
AATCTAAAATCCATCACGACCTCTT
