>Addgene plasmid #144923 | TFORF3447 | depositor partial sequence | sequence record 286885 | Barcode
ATCTAAAATCCATCACGACCTCTT
